>Addgene plasmid #173634 | Lenti-sgFat1#2/Cre | addgene full sequence | sequence record 362052 | Addgene NGS Result
CATGAGCGGATACATATTTGAATGTATTTAGAAAAATAAACAAATAGGGGTTCCGCGCACATTTCCCCGA
AAAGTGCCACCTGACGTCGACGGATCGGGAGATCTCCCGATCCCCTATGGTGCACTCTCAGTACAATCTG
CTCTGATGCCGCATAGTTAAGCCAGTATCTGCTCCCTGCTTGTGTGTTGGAGGTCGCTGAGTAGTGCGCG
AGCAAAATTTAAGCTACAACAAGGCAAGGCTTGACCGACAATTGCATGAAGAATCTGCTTAGGGTTAGGC
GTTTTGCGCTGCTTCGCGATGTACGGGCCAGATATACGCGTTGACATTGATTATTGACTAGTTATTAATA
GTAATCAATTACGGGGTCATTAGTTCATAGCCCATATATGGAGTTCCGCGTTACATAACTTACGGTAAAT
GGCCCGCCTGGCTGACCGCCCAACGACCCCCGCCCATTGACGTCAATAATGACGTATGTTCCCATAGTAA
CGCCAATAGGGACTTTCCATTGACGTCAATGGGTGGAGTATTTACGGTAAACTGCCCACTTGGCAGTACA
TCAAGTGTATCATATGCCAAGTACGCCCCCTATTGACGTCAATGACGGTAAATGGCCCGCCTGGCATTAT
GCCCAGTACATGACCTTATGGGACTTTCCTACTTGGCAGTACATCTACGTATTAGTCATCGCTATTACCA
TGGTGATGCGGTTTTGGCAGTACATCAATGGGCGTGGATAGCGGTTTGACTCACGGGGATTTCCAAGTCT
CCACCCCATTGACGTCAATGGGAGTTTGTTTTGGCACCAAAATCAACGGGACTTTCCAAAATGTCGTAAC
AACTCCGCCCCATTGACGCAAATGGGCGGTAGGCGTGTACGGTGGGAGGTCTATATAAGCAGCGCGTTTT
GCCTGTACTGGGTCTCTCTGGTTAGACCAGATCTGAGCCTGGGAGCTCTCTGGCTAACTAGGGAACCCAC
TGCTTAAGCCTCAATAAAGCTTGCCTTGAGTGCTTCAAGTAGTGTGTGCCCGTCTGTTGTGTGACTCTGG
TAACTAGAGATCCCTCAGACCCTTTTAGTCAGTGTGGAAAATCTCTAGCAGTGGCGCCCGAACAGGGACT
TGAAAGCGAAAGGGAAACCAGAGGAGCTCTCTCGACGCAGGACTCGGCTTGCTGAAGCGCGCACGGCAAG
AGGCGAGGGGCGGCGACTGGTGAGTACGCCAAAAATTTTGACTAGCGGAGGCTAGAAGGAGAGAGATGGG
TGCGAGAGCGTCAGTATTAAGCGGGGGAGAATTAGATCGCGATGGGAAAAAATTCGGTTAAGGCCAGGGG
GAAAGAAAAAATATAAATTAAAACATATAGTATGGGCAAGCAGGGAGCTAGAACGATTCGCAGTTAATCC
TGGCCTGTTAGAAACATCAGAAGGCTGTAGACAAATACTGGGACAGCTACAACCATCCCTTCAGACAGGA
TCAGAAGAACTTAGATCATTATATAATACAGTAGCAACCCTCTATTGTGTGCATCAAAGGATAGAGATAA
AAGACACCAAGGAAGCTTTAGACAAGATAGAGGAAGAGCAAAACAAAAGTAAGACCACCGCACAGCAAGC
GGCCGGCCGCTGATCTTCAGACCTGGAGGAGGAGATATGAGGGACAATTGGAGAAGTGAATTATATAAAT
ATAAAGTAGTAAAAATTGAACCATTAGGAGTAGCACCCACCAAGGCAAAGAGAAGAGTGGTGCAGAGAGA
AAAAAGAGCAGTGGGAATAGGAGCTTTGTTCCTTGGGTTCTTGGGAGCAGCAGGAAGCACTATGGGCGCA
GCGTCAATGACGCTGACGGTACAGGCCAGACAATTATTGTCTGGTATAGTGCAGCAGCAGAACAATTTGC
TGAGGGCTATTGAGGCGCAACAGCATCTGTTGCAACTCACAGTCTGGGGCATCAAGCAGCTCCAGGCAAG
AATCCTGGCTGTGGAAAGATACCTAAAGGATCAACAGCTCCTGGGGATTTGGGGTTGCTCTGGAAAACTC
ATTTGCACCACTGCTGTGCCTTGGAATGCTAGTTGGAGTAATAAATCTCTGGAACAGATTTGGAATCACA
CGACCTGGATGGAGTGGGACAGAGAAATTAACAATTACACAAGCTTAATACACTCCTTAATTGAAGAATC
GCAAAACCAGCAAGAAAAGAATGAACAAGAATTATTGGAATTAGATAAATGGGCAAGTTTGTGGAATTGG
TTTAACATAACAAATTGGCTGTGGTATATAAAATTATTCATAATGATAGTAGGAGGCTTGGTAGGTTTAA
GAATAGTTTTTGCTGTACTTTCTATAGTGAATAGAGTTAGGCAGGGATATTCACCATTATCGTTTCAGAC
CCACCTCCCAACCCCGAGGGGACCCGACAGGCCCGAAGGAATAGAAGAAGAAGGTGGAGAGAGAGACAGA
GACAGATCCATTCGATTAGTGAACGGATCGGCACTGCGTGCGCCAATTCTGCAGACAAATGGCAGTATTC
ATCCACAATTTTAAAAGAAAAGGGGGGATTGGGGGGTACAGTGCAGGGGAAAGAATAGTAGACATAATAG
CAACAGACATACAAACTAAAGAATTACAAAAACAAATTACAAAAATTCAAAATTTTCGGGTTTATTACAG
GGACAGCAGAGATCCAGTTTGGTTAGTACCGGGCCCGCTCTAGCCCTGCAGGAACTGTTTAAACTGTGAG
GGCCTATTTCCCATGATTCCTTCATATTTGCATATACGATACAAGGCTGTTAGAGAGATAATTGGAATTA
ATTTGACTGTAAACACAAAGATATTAGTACAAAATACGTGACGTAGAAAGTAATAATTTCTTGGGTAGTT
TGCAGTTTTAAAATTATGTTTTAAAATGGACTATCATATGCTTACCGTAACTTGAAAGTATTTCGATTTC
TTGGCTTTATATATCTTGTGGAAAGGACCAAACACCGTCTCATCACAACCACGTCGGTTTTAGAGCTAGA
AATAGCAAGTTAAAATAAGGCTAGTCCGTTATCAACTTGAAAAAGTGGCACCGAGTCGGTGCTTTTTTGT
TTGGCGCGCCTATGGCTTAATTAACATGGCGGCCGCATTCTACCGGGTAGGGGAGGCGCTTTTCCCAAGG
CAGTCTGGAGCATGCGCTTTAGCAGCCCCGCTGGGCACTTGGCGCTACACAAGTGGCCTCTGGCCTCGCA
CACATTCCACATCCACCGGTAGGCGCCAACCGGCTCCGTTCTTTGGTGGCCCCTTCGCGCCACCTTCTAC
TCCTCCCCTAGTCAGGAAGTTCCCCCCCGCCCCGCAGCTCGCGTCGTGCAGGACGTGACAAATGGAAGTA
GCACGTCTCACTAGTCTCGTGCAGATGGACAGCACCGCTGAGCAATGGAAGCGGGTAGGCCTTTGGGGCA
GCGGCCAATAGCAGCTTTGCTCCTTCGCTTTCTGGGCTCAGAGGCTGGGAAGGGGTGGGTCCGGGGGCGG
GCTCAGGGGCGGGCTCAGGGGCGGGGCGGGCGCCCGAAGGTCCTCCGGAGGCCCGGCATTCTGCACGCTT
CAAAAGCGCACGTCTGCCGCGCTGTTCTCCTCTTCCTCATCTCCGGGACCCGGGATGCCCAAGAAGAAGA
GGAAGGTGTCCAATTTACTGACCGTACACCAAAATTTGCCTGCATTACCGGTCGATGCAACGAGTGATGA
GGTTCGCAAGAACCTGATGGACATGTTCAGGGATCGCCAGGCGTTTTCTGAGCATACCTGGAAAATGCTT
CTGTCCGTTTGCCGGTCGTGGGCGGCATGGTGCAAGTTGAATAACCGGAAATGGTTTCCCGCAGAACCTG
AAGATGTTCGCGATTATCTTCTATATCTTCAGGCGCGCGGTCTGGCAGTAAAAACTATCCAGCAACATTT
GGGCCAGCTAAACATGCTTCATCGTCGGTCCGGGCTGCCACGACCAAGTGACAGCAATGCTGTTTCACTG
GTTATGCGGCGGATCCGAAAAGAAAACGTTGATGCCGGTGAACGTGCAAAACAGGCTCTAGCGTTCGAAC
GCACTGATTTCGACCAGGTTCGTTCACTCATGGAAAATAGCGATCGCTGCCAGGATATACGTAATCTGGC
ATTTCTGGGGATTGCTTATAACACCCTGTTACGTATAGCCGAAATTGCCAGGATCAGGGTTAAAGATATC
TCACGTACTGACGGTGGGAGAATGTTAATCCATATTGGCAGAACGAAAACGCTGGTTAGCACCGCAGGTG
TAGAGAAGGCACTTAGCCTGGGGGTAACTAAACTGGTCGAGCGATGGATTTCCGTCTCTGGTGTAGCTGA
TGATCCGAATAACTACCTGTTTTGCCGGGTCAGAAAAAATGGTGTTGCCGCGCCATCTGCCACCAGCCAG
CTATCAACTCGCGCCCTGGAAGGGATTTTTGAAGCAACTCATCGATTGATTTACGGCGCTAAGGATGACT
CTGGTCAGAGATACCTGGCCTGGTCTGGACACAGTGCCCGTGTCGGAGCCGCGCGAGATATGGCCCGCGC
TGGAGTTTCAATACCGGAGATCATGCAAGCTGGTGGCTGGACCAATGTAAATATTGTCATGAACTATATC
CGTAACCTGGATAGTGAAACAGGGGCAATGGTGCGCCTGCTGGAAGATGGCGATTAGCCATGTTTAAGGG
TTCCGGTTCCACTAGGTACAATTCGATATCAAGCTTATCGATAATCAACCTCTGGATTACAAAATTTGTG
AAAGATTGACTGGTATTCTTAACTATGTTGCTCCTTTTACGCTATGTGGATACGCTGCTTTAATGCCTTT
GTATCATGCTATTGCTTCCCGTATGGCTTTCATTTTCTCCTCCTTGTATAAATCCTGGTTGCTGTCTCTT
TATGAGGAGTTGTGGCCCGTTGTCAGGCAACGTGGCGTGGTGTGCACTGTGTTTGCTGACGCAACCCCCA
CTGGTTGGGGCATTGCCACCACCTGTCAGCTCCTTTCCGGGACTTTCGCTTTCCCCCTCCCTATTGCCAC
GGCGGAACTCATCGCCGCCTGCCTTGCCCGCTGCTGGACAGGGGCTCGGCTGTTGGGCACTGACAATTCC
GTGGTGTTGTCGGGGAAATCATCGTCCTTTCCTTGGCTGCTCGCCTGTGTTGCCACCTGGATTCTGCGCG
GGACGTCCTTCTGCTACGTCCCTTCGGCCCTCAATCCAGCGGACCTTCCTTCCCGCGGCCTGCTGCCGGC
TCTGCGGCCTCTTCCGCGTCTTCGCCTTCGCCCTCAGACGAGTCGGATCTCCCTTTGGGCCGCCTCCCCG
CATCGATACCGTCGACCTCGATCGAGACCTAGAAAAACATGGAGCAATCACAAGTAGCAATACAGCAGCT
ACCAATGCTGATTGTGCCTGGCTAGAAGCACAAGAGGAGGAGGAGGTGGGTTTTCCAGTCACACCTCAGG
TACCTTTAAGACCAATGACTTACAAGGCAGCTGTAGATCTTAGCCACTTTTTAAAAGAAAAGGGGGGACT
GGAAGGGCTAATTCACTCCCAACGAAGACAAGATATCCTTGATCTGTGGATCTACCACACACAAGGCTAC
TTCCCTGATTGGCAGAACTACACACCAGGGCCAGGGATCAGATATCCACTGACCTTTGGATGGTGCTACA
AGCTAGTACCAGTTGAGCAAGAGAAGGTAGAAGAAGCCAATGAAGGAGAGAACACCCGCTTGTTACACCC
TGTGAGCCTGCATGGGATGGATGACCCGGAGAGAGAAGTATTAGAGTGGAGGTTTGACAGCCGCCTAGCA
TTTCATCACATGGCCCGAGAGCTGCATCCGGACTGTACTGGGTCTCTCTGGTTAGACCAGATCTGAGCCT
GGGAGCTCTCTGGCTAACTAGGGAACCCACTGCTTAAGCCTCAATAAAGCTTGCCTTGAGTGCTTCAAGT
AGTGTGTGCCCGTCTGTTGTGTGACTCTGGTAACTAGAGATCCCTCAGACCCTTTTAGTCAGTGTGGAAA
ATCTCTAGCAGCATGTGAGCAAAAGGCCAGCAAAAGGCCAGGAACCGTAAAAAGGCCGCGTTGCTGGCGT
TTTTCCATAGGCTCCGCCCCCCTGACGAGCATCACAAAAATCGACGCTCAAGTCAGAGGTGGCGAAACCC
GACAGGACTATAAAGATACCAGGCGTTTCCCCCTGGAAGCTCCCTCGTGCGCTCTCCTGTTCCGACCCTG
CCGCTTACCGGATACCTGTCCGCCTTTCTCCCTTCGGGAAGCGTGGCGCTTTCTCATAGCTCACGCTGTA
GGTATCTCAGTTCGGTGTAGGTCGTTCGCTCCAAGCTGGGCTGTGTGCACGAACCCCCCGTTCAGCCCGA
CCGCTGCGCCTTATCCGGTAACTATCGTCTTGAGTCCAACCCGGTAAGACACGACTTATCGCCACTGGCA
GCAGCCACTGGTAACAGGATTAGCAGAGCGAGGTATGTAGGCGGTGCTACAGAGTTCTTGAAGTGGTGGC
CTAACTACGGCTACACTAGAAGAACAGTATTTGGTATCTGCGCTCTGCTGAAGCCAGTTACCTTCGGAAA
AAGAGTTGGTAGCTCTTGATCCGGCAAACAAACCACCGCTGGTAGCGGTGGTTTTTTTGTTTGCAAGCAG
CAGATTACGCGCAGAAAAAAAGGATCTCAAGAAGATCCTTTGATCTTTTCTACGGGGTCTGACGCTCAGT
GGAACGAAAACTCACGTTAAGGGATTTTGGTCATGAGATTATCAAAAAGGATCTTCACCTAGATCCTTTT
AAATTAAAAATGAAGTTTTAAATCAATCTAAAGTATATATGAGTAAACTTGGTCTGACAGTTACCAATGC
TTAATCAGTGAGGCACCTATCTCAGCGATCTGTCTATTTCGTTCATCCATAGTTGCCTGACTCCCCGTCG
TGTAGATAACTACGATACGGGAGGGCTTACCATCTGGCCCCAGTGCTGCAATGATACCGCGAGACCCACG
CTCACCGGCTCCAGATTTATCAGCAATAAACCAGCCAGCCGGAAGGGCCGAGCGCAGAAGTGGTCCTGCA
ACTTTATCCGCCTCCATCCAGTCTATTAATTGTTGCCGGGAAGCTAGAGTAAGTAGTTCGCCAGTTAATA
GTTTGCGCAACGTTGTTGCCATTGCTACAGGCATCGTGGTGTCACGCTCGTCGTTTGGTATGGCTTCATT
CAGCTCCGGTTCCCAACGATCAAGGCGAGTTACATGATCCCCCATGTTGTGCAAAAAAGCGGTTAGCTCC
TTCGGTCCTCCGATCGTTGTCAGAAGTAAGTTGGCCGCAGTGTTATCACTCATGGTTATGGCAGCACTGC
ATAATTCTCTTACTGTCATGCCATCCGTAAGATGCTTTTCTGTGACTGGTGAGTACTCAACCAAGTCATT
CTGAGAATAGTGTATGCGGCGACCGAGTTGCTCTTGCCCGGCGTCAATACGGGATAATACCGCGCCACAT
AGCAGAACTTTAAAAGTGCTCATCATTGGAAAACGTTCTTCGGGGCGAAAACTCTCAAGGATCTTACCGC
TGTTGAGATCCAGTTCGATGTAACCCACTCGTGCACCCAACTGATCTTCAGCATCTTTTACTTTCACCAG
CGTTTCTGGGTGAGCAAAAACAGGAAGGCAAAATGCCGCAAAAAAGGGAATAAGGGCGACACGGAAATGT
TGAATACTCATACTCTTCCTTTTTCAATATTATTGAAGCATTTATCAGGGTTATTGTCT
Features (pLannotate 1.2.2; 21 found; start..end, strand, type, name):
    116..168     -  misc_feature   bom (fragment): basis of mobility region from pBR322
    323..702     +  enhancer       CMV enhancer: human cytomegalovirus immediate early enhancer
    703..902     +  promoter       CMV promoter: human cytomegalovirus (CMV) immediate early promoter
    920..1100    +  LTR            5' LTR (truncated): truncated 5' long terminal repeat (LTR) from HIV-1
   1147..1272    +  misc_feature   HIV-1 Ψ: packaging signal of human immunodeficiency virus type 1
   1256..1594    +  CDS            HIV-1 gag (fragment): gag protein from human immunodeficiency virus 1; gag
   1769..2002    +  misc_feature   RRE: The Rev response element (RRE) of HIV-1 allows for Rev-dependent mRNA export from the nucleus to the cytoplasm.
   2379..2479    +  CDS            Rev (fragment): human immunodeficiency virus 1 (HIV-1) Rev protein; rev; enhances nuclear export of unspliced and incompletely spliced viral mRNAs
   2529..2646    +  misc_feature   cPPT/CTS: central polypurine tract and central termination sequence of HIV-1
   2728..2968    +  promoter       U6 promoter: RNA polymerase III promoter for human U6 snRNA
   2997..3072    +  misc_RNA       gRNA scaffold: guide RNA scaffold for the Streptococcus pyogenes CRISPR/Cas9 system
   3125..3617    +  promoter       PGK promoter: mouse phosphoglycerate kinase 1 promoter
   3647..4677    +  CDS            Cre (fragment): site-specific recombinase Cre is a site-specific recombinase from bacteriophage P1. Recombination occurs at loxP sequences.
   4710..4733    +  misc_feature   MCS (fragment): pBluescript multiple cloning site
   4733..5321    +  misc_feature   WPRE: woodchuck hepatitis virus posttranscriptional regulatory element
   5322..5341    +  misc_feature   MCS (fragment): pBluescript multiple cloning site
   5343..5843    +  CDS            nef (fragment): NEF_HV1LA - Experimental evidence at protein level: Swiss-Prot protein existence level 1. Extracellular Nef protein targets CD4(+) T-lymphocytes for apoptosis by interacting with CXCR4 surface receptors. From Human immunodeficiency virus type 1 group M subtype B (isolate Lai) (HIV-1).
   5850..6030    +  LTR            5' LTR (truncated): truncated 5' long terminal repeat (LTR) from HIV-1
   6092..6680    -  rep_origin     ori: high-copy-number ColE1/pMB1/pBR322/pUC origin of replication
   6851..7711    -  CDS            AmpR: β-lactamase; bla; confers resistance to ampicillin, carbenicillin, and related antibiotics
   7712..57      -  promoter       AmpR promoter (across the origin): bla
