[The description below was written by a language model from this plasmid's Addgene catalogue record and pLannotate feature annotations shown in this document.]
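Description:
Lenti-sgFat1#2/Cre is a 7,759-nt HIV-1-derived lentiviral transfer plasmid built on the pLL3.3 backbone that delivers a CRISPR guide RNA and Cre recombinase from a single provirus. In bacteria it is maintained by a high-copy ColE1/pUC-type origin and selected with ampicillin through the β-lactamase gene. A CMV enhancer/promoter sits upstream of a truncated 5' LTR, an arrangement that drives transcription of the viral genomic RNA in packaging cells. This is followed by the Ψ packaging signal with a gag fragment, the Rev response element for nuclear export of the unspliced genome, and the cPPT/CTS element, which aids nuclear import and transduction. A WPRE downstream of the payload enhances transcript stability and expression. The 3' end carries a nef-annotated fragment and a second truncated LTR annotation. The structural and envelope genes are absent, so they must be supplied in trans to make virus.

The payload consists of two independent expression units. A human U6 RNA polymerase III promoter drives a guide targeting mouse Fat1, fused to the Streptococcus pyogenes Cas9 gRNA scaffold; the "#2" in the name suggests it is one of several Fat1 guides. A mouse PGK promoter then drives Cre recombinase. No Cas9 gene is annotated, so Cas9 has to come from the recipient cells or animal. By design, Cre acts on loxP-flanked alleles in transduced cells while the guide directs disruption of Fat1 in those same cells. The associated publication concerns functional analysis of tumour suppressor genes in oncogenic KRAS-driven lung cancer, consistent with use in Cre-dependent mouse tumour models, although the record does not specify the recipient genotypes.
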