Addgene plasmid #173634: Lenti-sgFat1#2/Cre
Purpose: Expresses a Fat1-targeting gRNA and Cre-recombinase
Depositing lab: Charles Swanton. Depositing organization: University College London. Publication: A functional taxonomy of tumor suppression in oncogenic KRAS-driven lung cancer. Cai H, Chew SK, Li C, Tsai MK, Andrejka L, Murray CW, Hughes NW, Shuldiner EG, Ashkin EL, Tang R, Hung KL, Chen LC, Lee SYC, Yousefi M, Lin WY, Kunder CA, Cong L, McFarland CD, Petrov DA, Swanton C, Winslow MM. Cancer Discov. 2021 Feb 19. pii: 2159-8290.CD-20-1325. doi: 10.1158/2159-8290.CD-20-1325. PubMed 33608386.
Backbone
  Vector backbone: pLL3.3
  Vector type: Lentiviral, Cre/Lox, CRISPR
Growth in bacteria
  Bacterial resistance: Ampicillin, 100 μg/mL
  Growth temperature: 37°C
  Growth strain: NEB Stable
  Copy number: High Copy
Gene/Insert
  Gene/Insert name: gRNA targeting Fat1
  gRNA/shRNA sequence: GTCTCATCACAACCACGTCG
  Species: M. musculus (mouse)
  Entrez Gene: Fat1 (a.k.a. 2310038E12Rik, Fath, mFat1)
  Cloning method: Restriction Enzyme; 5′ cloning site unknown (unknown if destroyed); 3′ cloning site unknown (unknown if destroyed)
Terms and licenses: Academic/Nonprofit Terms; Industry Terms: Not Available to Industry
How to cite: Lenti-sgFat1#2/Cre was a gift from Charles Swanton (Addgene plasmid # 173634 ; http://n2t.net/addgene:173634 ; RRID:Addgene_173634)
